>Addgene plasmid #1821 | neo/TAP Myc | depositor partial sequence | sequence record 378 | Author sequence
ATGATTGAACAAGATGGATTGCACGCAGGTTCTCCGGCCGCTTGGGTGGAGAGGCTATTCGGCTATGACT
GGGCACAACAGACAATCGGCTGCTCTGATGCCGCCGTGTTCCGGCTGTCAGCGCAGGGGCGCCCGGTTCT
TTTTGTCAAGACCGACCTGTCCGGTGCCCTGAATGAACTGCAGGACGAGGCAGCGCGGCTATCGTGGCTG
GCCACGACGGGCGTTCCTTGCGCAGCTGTGCTCGACGTTGTCACTGAAGCGGGAAGGGACTGGCTGCTAT
TGGGCGAAGTGCCGGGGCAGGATCTCCTGTCATCTCACCTTGCTCCTGCCGAGAAAGTATCCATCATGGC
TGATGCAATGCGGCGGCTGCATACGCTTGATCCGGCTACCTGCCCATTCGACCACCAAGCGAAACATCGC
ATCGAGCGAGCACGTACTCGGATGGAAGCCGGTCTTGTCGATCAGGATGATCTGGACGAAGAGCATCAGG
GGCTCGCGCCAGCCGAACTGTTCGCCAGGCTCAAGGCGCGCATGCCCGACGGCGAGGATCTCGTCGTGAC
CCATGGCGATGCCTGCTTGCCGAATATCATGGTGGAAAATGGCCGCTTTTCTGGATTCATCGACTGTGGC
CGGCTGGGTGTGGCGGACCGCTATCAGGACATAGCGTTGGCTACCCGTGATATTGCTGAAGAGCTTGGCG
GCGAATGGGCTGACCGCTTCCTCGTGCTTTACGGTATCGCCGCTCCCGATTCGCAGCGCATCGCCTTCTA
TCGCCTTCTTGACGAGTTCTTCTGAGCGGGACTCTGGGGTTCGAAATGACCGACCAAGCGACGCCCAACC
TGCCATCACGAGATTTCGATTCCACCGCCGCCTTCTATGAAAGGTTGGGCTTCGGAATCGTTTTCCGGGA
CGCCGGCTGGATGATCCTCCAGCGCGGGGATCTCATGCTGGAGTTCTTCGCCCACCCCAATTCGAGCTCG
GTACCCCTAGAAAGTGTGACAACGTCGCACCATGTGTAGGTTTTCATTTATGTTCTTTCTTTCTTTCTTT
TGTGAATTTGTTTTCTGTCTCAAATGTTTTTAATTCGCTTGGGACCTATGTTTTTCTTGTTTTTTTGCTC
ACCCTTTGTGTAGGAGGCACCCTGTCACGTCTGTGGTTGCGTGTATGCCTTCCTTCCCCTTATTCGCTTC
TTCCTGTCGTGTCACACCTCTTTCTCCCTCTCCCTTTCCGCCTTTTCTTTCAATCTTGTTTTCTCGACCA
GCCCTACTAGAGGAGNAAGAATAGTAACCCTTTCATCAAATAGTCCAAACGAATTATGGTGGACAACAAA
TTCAACAAAGAACAACAAAACGCGTTCTATGAGATCTTACATTTACCTAACTTAAACGAAGAACAACGAA
ACGCCTTCATCCAAAGTTTAAAAGATGACCCAAGCCAAAGCGCTAACCTTTTAGCAGAAGCTAAAAAGCT
AAATGATGCTCAGGCGCCGAAAGTAGACAACAAATTCAACAAAGAACAACAAAACGCGTTCTATGAGATC
TTACATTTACCTAACTTAAACGAAGAACAACGAAACGCCTTCATCCAAAGTTTAAAAGATGACCCAAGCC
AAAGCGCTAACCTTTTAGCAGAAGCTAAAAAGCTAAATGGTGCTCAGGCGCCGAAAGTAGACGCGAATTC
CGCGGGGAAGTCAACCGGTCTCAAAACCGCGGCTCTTGCGCAACACGATGAAGCCGAGAATTTGTATTTT
CAGGGTGAACAGAAACTTATTTCGGAGGAGGACTTAGTTGAGCAAAAGTTAAAGAGAAGATGGAAAAAGA
ATTTCATAGCCGTCTCAGCAGCCAACCGCTTTAAGAAAATCTCATCCTCCGGGGCACTT
