>Addgene plasmid #1821 | neo/TAP Myc | addgene partial sequence | sequence record 16890 | 1821 with Neo-F
GCTTCCTCGTGCTTTACGGTATCGCCGCTCCCGATTCGCAGCGCATCGCCTTCTATCGCCTTCTTGACGA
GTTCTTCTGAGCGGGACTCTGGGGTTCGAAATGACCGACCAAGCGACGCCCAACCTGCCATCACGAGATT
TCGATTCCACCGCCGCCTTCTATGAAAGGTTGGGCTTCGGAATCGTTTTCCGGGACGCCGGCTGGATGAT
CCTCCAGCGCGGGGATCTCATGCTGGAGTTCTTCGCCCACCCCAATTCGAGCTCGGTACCCCTAGAAAGT
GTGACAACGTCGCACCATGTGTAGGTTTTCATTTATGTTCTTTCTTTCTTTCTTTTGTGAATTTGTTTTC
TGTCTCAAATGTTTTTAATTCGCTTGGGACCTATGTTTTTCTTGTTTTTTTGCTCACCCTTTGTGTAGGA
GGCACCCTGTCACGTCTGTGGTTGCGTGTATGCCTTCCTTCCCCTTATTCGCTTCTTCCTGTCGTGTCAC
ACCTCTTTCTCCCTCTCCCTTTCCGCCTTTTCTTTCAATCTTGTTTTCTCGACCAGCCCTACTAGAGGAG
AAAGAATAGTAACCCTTTCATCAAATAGTCCAAACGAATTATGGTGGACAACAAATTCAACAAAGAACAA
CAAAACGCGTTCTATGAGATCTTACATTTACCTAACTTAAACGAAGAACAACGAAACGCCTTCATCCAAG
TTTAAAAGATGACC
