[The description below was written by a language model from this plasmid's Addgene catalogue record.]
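Description:
neo/TAP Myc is a high-copy, ampicillin-resistant plasmid propagated in standard E. coli cloning strains. It is catalogued as a bacterial expression vector, although the backbone is not identified in the record. Its insert is a cassette of about 1.9 kb, cloned between XbaI and HindIII sites that both remain intact, so the whole module can be excised or used as a template. No feature table accompanies the entry. The origin of replication, the promoters and any untranslated or processing sequences flanking the cassette are therefore not stated.

As the name indicates, the cassette combines a neomycin resistance marker, which allows G418 selection in eukaryotic cells, with a tandem affinity purification (TAP) tag and a Myc epitope. Both tags are recorded as N-terminal. A TAP tag is conventionally a two-part affinity handle, typically protein A domains and a calmodulin-binding peptide separated by a protease cleavage site. It permits two sequential purification steps under gentle conditions, so that a tagged protein can be recovered together with its interaction partners. The Myc epitope adds a small, well-characterised handle for immunodetection or immunoprecipitation.

Pairing a drug marker with N-terminal tags in one excisable unit suggests a source module for tagging a protein of interest at its N-terminus, with G418 used to select cells that have taken up the construct. However, the record does not state the intended target organism, the gene to be tagged or the method of delivery or integration. The bacterial expression label probably reflects how the plasmid is maintained rather than where the cassette is meant to function.
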