Addgene plasmid #1821: neo/TAP Myc
Depositing lab: Christian Tschudi. Depositing organization: Yale University.
Backbone
  Vector backbone: na
  Vector type: Bacterial Expression
  Selectable markers: Neomycin (select with G418)
Growth in bacteria
  Bacterial resistance: Ampicillin, 100 μg/mL
  Growth temperature: 37°C
  Growth strain: DH5alpha
  Copy number: High Copy
Gene/Insert
  Gene/Insert name: neo/TAP Myc
  Insert size (bp): 1891
  Tag / fusion protein: TAP (N terminal on insert); Myc (N terminal on insert)
  Cloning method: Restriction Enzyme; 5′ cloning site XbaI (not destroyed); 3′ cloning site HindIII (not destroyed)
  Sequencing primers: 5′ na
Terms and licenses: Academic/Nonprofit Terms; Industry Terms: Not Available to Industry
How to cite: neo/TAP Myc was a gift from Christian Tschudi (Addgene plasmid # 1821 ; http://n2t.net/addgene:1821 ; RRID:Addgene_1821)
